Addgene plasmid #185456: pSEVA251_ Ptrc.x.tetO2::D-HicDH
Purpose: CDS of D-HicDH codon optimized for expression in Synechocystis sp. PCC 6803 under the control of the synthetic promoter Ptrc.x.tetO2 and the RBS BBa_B0030 in pSEVA251 plasmid.
Depositing lab: Wolfgang Kroutil. Depositing organization: Universitaet Graz. Publication: Expression and activity of heterologous hydroxyisocaproate dehydrogenases in Synechocystis sp. PCC 6803 DeltahoxYH. Jurkas V, Winkler CK, Poschenrieder S, Oliveira P, Pacheco CC, Ferreira EA, Weissensteiner F, De Santis P, Kara S, Kourist R, Tamagnini P, Kroutil W. Eng Microbiol. 2021 Nov 26;2(1):100008. doi: 10.1016/j.engmic.2021.100008. eCollection 2022 Mar. PubMed 39628613.
Backbone
  Vector backbone: pSEVA251
  Backbone size w/o insert (bp): 5438
  Total vector size (bp): 6368
  Vector type: Bacterial Expression
Growth in bacteria
  Bacterial resistance: Kanamycin, 50 μg/mL
  Growth temperature: 30°C
  Growth strain: DH5alpha
  Growth instructions: see additional file or original article
  Copy number: Low Copy
Gene/Insert
  Gene/Insert name: D-HicDH from Lactobacillus paracasei DSM 20008 (alt name: hydroxyisocaproate dehydrogenase from Lactobacillus paracasei DSM 20008)
  Species: Lactobacillus paracasei DSM 20008
  Insert size (bp): 1029
  GenBank ID: M26929
  Promoter: Ptrc.x.tetO2
  Cloning method: Restriction Enzyme; 5′ cloning site EcoRI (not destroyed); 3′ cloning site PstI (not destroyed)
  Sequencing primers: 5′ AGGGCGGCGGATTTGTCC; 3′ GCGGCAACCGAGCGTTC
Terms and licenses: Academic/Nonprofit Terms; Industry Terms: Not Available to Industry
How to cite: pSEVA251_ Ptrc.x.tetO2::D-HicDH was a gift from Wolfgang Kroutil (Addgene plasmid # 185456 ; http://n2t.net/addgene:185456 ; RRID:Addgene_185456)
