[The description below was written by a language model from this plasmid's Addgene catalogue record and pLannotate feature annotations shown in this document.]
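Description:
pSEVA251_Ptrc.x.tetO2::D-HicDH is a broad-host-range bacterial expression plasmid built on the pSEVA251 backbone and intended for expressing a heterologous dehydrogenase in the cyanobacterium Synechocystis sp. PCC 6803. Replication depends on the RSF1010 replicon: the feature table shows the RSF1010 oriV together with the RepA, RepB and RepC replication proteins it requires, plus the R1162-like antisense RNA associated with this plasmid family. This system lets the plasmid replicate autonomously in many Gram-negative hosts, so it can be maintained in E. coli, where the record lists it as low copy, as well as in cyanobacteria. An incP oriT allows mobilisation by conjugation when transfer functions are supplied in trans. Selection is by kanamycin through the aphA1 (nptI) aminoglycoside phosphotransferase gene.

The payload is the coding sequence of D-hydroxyisocaproate dehydrogenase (D-HicDH) from Lactobacillus paracasei DSM 20008, codon optimised for Synechocystis. The enzyme catalyses the NAD-dependent, stereospecific interconversion of 2-ketocarboxylic acids and D-2-hydroxycarboxylic acids. Transcription is driven by the synthetic promoter Ptrc.x.tetO2, which the annotation detects as a trc promoter, and translation starts from the BioBrick ribosome binding site BBa_B0030. The promoter name suggests tet operator sequences, but these are not annotated separately, and no repressor gene appears in the feature table. The cassette is flanked by the BioBrick prefix and suffix, was cloned between retained EcoRI and PstI sites, and is insulated by the rrnB T1 terminator upstream and the lambda t0 terminator downstream. A small lacZα fragment remains from the cloning region.

The associated publication examined the expression and activity of hydroxyisocaproate dehydrogenases in a Synechocystis ΔhoxYH strain. The sequenced record is slightly longer than the catalogued total size.
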