Features (pLannotate 1.2.2; 15 found; start..end, strand, type, name):
    449..523     -  ncRNA          Plasmid R1162: Accession: RF00043 - R1162-like plasmid antisense RNA
    968..1939    -  CDS            RSF1010 RepB: replication protein B of the broad-host-range plasmid RSF1010 (Scholz et al., 1989); repB
   1963..1991    -  promoter       lac UV5 promoter (fragment): E. coli lac promoter with an "up" mutation
   2046..2440    +  rep_origin     RSF1010 oriV: replication origin of the broad-host-range plasmid RSF1010; requires the RSF1010 RepA/B/C proteins for replication (Scholz et al., 1989)
   2478..2564    -  terminator     rrnB T1 terminator: Escherichia coli rrnB; transcription terminator T1 from the E. coli rrnB gene
   2626..2647    +  misc_feature   BioBrick prefix: BioBrick prefix for parts that do not start with "ATG"
   2653..2682    +  promoter       trc promoter: strong E. coli promoter; hybrid between the trp and lac UV5 promoters
   2775..3770    +  CDS            DHD2_LACPA: Experimental evidence at protein level: Swiss-Prot protein existence level 1. Catalyzes the NAD dependent reversible, stereospecific interconversion between 2-ketocarboxylic acids and D-2-hydroxy- carboxylic acids. From Lactobacillus paracasei.
   3777..3797    +  misc_feature   BioBrick suffix: universal suffix for all parts
   3817..3841    +  CDS            lacZα (fragment): LacZα fragment of β-galactosidase; lacZ fragment
   3852..3946    +  terminator     lambda t0 terminator: transcription terminator from phage lambda
   4078..4890    +  CDS            aphA1: KKA1_ECOLX - Also known as nptI. Protein inferred from homology: Swiss-Prot protein existence level 3. Resistance to kanamycin and structurally-related aminoglycosides, including amikacin. From Escherichia coli.
   5060..5168    +  oriT           oriT: incP origin of transfer
   5179..6030    -  CDS            RSF1010 RepC (fragment): replication protein C of the broad-host-range plasmid RSF1010 (Scholz et al., 1989); repC
   6017..457     -  CDS            RSF1010 RepA (across the origin): replication protein A of the broad-host-range plasmid RSF1010 (Scholz et al., 1989); repA
>Addgene plasmid #185456 | pSEVA251_ Ptrc.x.tetO2::D-HicDH | addgene full sequence | sequence record 367933 | Addgene NGS Result
TGGCGTTTTCTTCCTCGATGTGGAACCGGCGCAGCGTGTCCAGCACCATCAGGCGGCGGCCCTCGGCGGC
GCGCTTGAGGCCGTCGAACCACTCCGGGGCCATGATGTTGGGCAGGCTGCCGATCAGCGGCTGGATCAGC
AGGCCGTCAGCCACGGCTTGCCGTTCCTCGGCGCTGAGGTGCGCCCCAAGGGCGTGCAGGCGGTGATGAA
TGGCGGTGGGCGGGTCTTCGGCGGGCAGGTAGATCACCGGGCCGGTGGGCAGTTCGCCCACCTCCAGCAG
ATCCGGCCCGCCTGCAATCTGTGCGGCCAGTTGCAGGGCCAGCATGGATTTACCGGCACCACCGGGCGAC
ACCAGCGCCCCGACCGTACCGGCCACCATGTTGGGCAAAACGTAGTCCAGCGGTGGCGGCGCTGCTGCGA
ACGCCTCCAGAATATTGATAGGCTTATGGGTAGCCATTGATTGCCTCCTTTGCAGGCAGTTGGTGGTTAG
GCGCTGGCGGGGTCACTACCCCCGCCCTGCGCCGCTCTGAGTTCTTCCAGGCACTCGCGCAGCGCCTCGT
ATTCGTCGTCGGTCAGCCAGAACTTGCGCTGACGCATCCCTTTGGCCTTCATGCGCTCGGCATATCGCGC
TTGGCGTACAGCGTCAGGGCTGGCCAGCAGGTCGCCGGTCTGCTTGTCCTTTTGGTCTTTCATATCAGTC
ACCGAGAAACTTGCCGGGGCCGAAAGGCTTGTCTTCGCGGAACAAGGACAAGGTGCAGCCGTCAAGGTTA
AGGCTGGCCATATCAGCGACTGAAAAGCGGCCAGCCTCGGCCTTGTTTGACGTATAACCAAAGCCACCGG
GCAACCAATAGCCCTTGTCACTTTTGATCAGGTAGACCGACCCTGAAGCGCTTTTTTCGTATTCCATAAA
ACCCCCTTCTGTGCGTGAGTACTCATAGTATAACAGGCGTGAGTACCAACGCAAGCACTACATGCTGAAA
TCTGGCCCGCCCCTGTCCATGCCTCGCTGGCGGGGTGCCGGTGCCCGTGCCAGCTCGGCCCGCGCAAGCT
GGACGCTGGGCAGACCCATGACCTTGCTGACGGTGCGCTCGATGTAATCCGCTTCGTGGCCGGGCTTGCG
CTCTGCCAGCGCTGGGCTGGCCTCGGCCATGGCCTTGCCGATTTCCTCGGCACTGCGGCCCCGGCTGGCC
AGCTTCTGCGCGGCGATAAAGTCGCACTTGCTGAGGTCATCACCGAAGCGCTTGACCAGCCCGGCCATCT
CGCTGCGGTACTCGTCCAGCGCCGTGCGCCGGTGGCGGCTAAGCTGCCGCTCGGGCAGTTCGAGGCTGGC
CAGCCTGCGGGCCTTCTCCTGCTGCCGCTGGGCCTGCTCGATCTGCTGGCCAGCCTGCTGCACCAGCGCC
GGGCCAGCGGTGGCGGTCTTGCCCTTGGATTCACGCAGCAGCACCCACGGCTGATAACCGGCGCGGGTGG
TGTGCTTGTCCTTGCGGTTGGTGAAGCCCGCCAAGCGGCCATAGTGGCGGCTGTCGGCGCTGGCCGGGTC
GGCGTCGTACTCGCTGGCCAGCGTCCGGGCAATCTGCCCCCGAAGTTCACCGCCTGCGGCGTCGGCCACC
TTGACCCATGCCTGATAGTTCTTCGGGCTGGTTTCCACTACCAGGGCAGGCTCCCGGCCCTCGGCTTTCA
TGTCATCCAGGTCAAACTCGCTGAGGTCGTCCACCAGCACCAGACCATGCCGCTCCTGCTCGGCGGGCCT
GATATACACGTCATTGCCCTGGGCATTCATCCGCTTGAGCCATGGCGTGTTCTGGAGCACTTCGGCGGCT
GACCATTCCCGGTTCATCATCTGGCCGGTGGTGGCGTCCCTGACGCCGATATCGAAGCGCTCACAGCCCA
TGGCCTTGAGCTGTCGGCCTATGGCCTGCAAAGTCCTGTCGTTCTTCATCGGGCCACCAAGCGATTCCCA
CACATTATACGAGCCGGAAGCATAAAGTGTAGCTAGATCCGAAGGATGAGCCGGGCTGAATGATCGACCG
AGACAGGCCCTGCGGGGCTGCACACGCGCCCCCACCCTTCGGGTAGGGGGAAAGGCCGCTAAAGCGGCTA
AAAGCGCTCCAGCGTATTTCTGCGGGGTTTGGTGTGGGGTTTAGCGGGCTTTGCCCGCCTTTCCCCCTGC
CGCGCAGCGGTGGGGCGGTGTGTAGCCTAGCGCAGCGAATAGACCAGCTATCCGGCCTCTGGCCGGGCAT
ATTGGGCAAGGGCAGCAGCGCCCCACAAGGGCGCTGATAACCGCGCCTAGTGGATTATTCTTAGATAATC
ATGGATGGATTTTTCCAACACCCCGCCAGCCCCCGCCCCTGCTGGGTTTGCAGGTTTGGGGGCGTGACAG
TTATTGCAGGGGTTCGTGACAGTTATTGCAGGGGGGCGTGACAGTTATTGCAGGGGTTCGTGACAGTTAG
GGCGCGCCCAGCTGTCTAGGGCGGCGGATTTGTCCTACTCAGGAGAGCGTTCACCGACAAACAACAGATA
AAACGAAAGGCCCAGTCTTTCGACTGAGCCTTTCGTTTTATTTGATGCCTTTAATTAAAGCGGATAACAA
TTTCACACAGGAGGCCGCCTAGGCCGCGGCCGCGCGAATTCGCGGCCGCTTCTAGAGAGCTGTTGACAAT
TAATCATCCGGCTCGTATAATGTGTGGATCCCCGTCAGTGACGGAGATTCACACATACTAGAGATTAAAG
AGGAGAAATACTAGATGCATCATCACCACCACCATGGTTCCGGTAAGATTATTGCGTATGGAGCGCGGGT
TGATGAGATCCAATACTTTAAGCAGTGGGCTAAAGACACCGGGAATACCTTGGAGTATCACACCGAATTT
CTTGATGAAAATACCGTTGAATGGGCCAAGGGGTTCGACGGTATTAATAGTTTGCAAACAACCCCCTACG
CGGCCGGCGTGTTTGAAAAAATGCACGCGTATGGGATCAAATTCTTAACCATTAGGAATGTGGGCACCGA
CAATATCGACATGACCGCCATGAAACAGTATGGAATCCGCTTAAGTAACGTCCCCGCCTATAGTCCCGCC
GCCATTGCCGAATTTGCATTGACAGACACCTTGTATCTGCTACGGAATATGGGGAAAGTGCAAGCCCAAT
TACAAGCGGGGGACTATGAGAAAGCCGGCACCTTTATCGGAAAAGAACTAGGTCAACAGACCGTCGGCGT
GATGGGTACCGGTCACATCGGCCAGGTGGCGATCAAATTGTTTAAAGGGTTTGGTGCTAAGGTTATAGCT
TACGATCCGTATCCCATGAAAGGCGACCATCCCGATTTTGATTATGTGTCCCTTGAAGACCTGTTTAAAC
AAAGCGATGTCATCGACTTACACGTGCCTGGAATCGAACAGAACACGCATATCATCAATGAGGCCGCCTT
TAATCTGATGAAACCTGGTGCGATTGTGATTAACACCGCACGGCCTAACTTAATTGATACGCAGGCCATG
CTCAGCAACTTGAAATCAGGCAAACTCGCAGGGGTGGGTATAGACACTTACGAATATGAAACTGAAGATC
TTTTGAACCTGGCGAAGCACGGTTCCTTTAAAGATCCTTTGTGGGATGAATTATTAGGGATGCCGAATGT
GGTATTGTCTCCTCATATCGCTTACTACACCGAAACTGCTGTGCATAATATGGTGTACTTTAGCCTTCAA
CATCTGGTGGATTTTCTGACTAAAGGCGAGACTTCTACAGAAGTGACCGGCCCAGCAAAATAATGATACT
AGTAGCGGCCGCTGCAGGCATGCAAGCTTGCGGCCGCGTCGTGACTGGGAAAACCCTGGCGACTAGTCTT
GGACTCCTGTTGATAGATCCAGTAATGACCTCAGAACTCCATCTGGATTTGTTCAGAACGCTCGGTTGCC
GCCGGGCGTTTTTTATTGGTGAGAATCCAGGGGTCCCCAATAATTACGATTTAAATTTGTGTCTCAAAAT
CTCTGATGTTACATTGCACAAGATAAAAATATATCATCATGAACAATAAAACTGTCTGCTTACATAAACA
GTAATACAAGGGGTGTTATGAGCCATATTCAGCGTGAAACGAGCTGTAGCCGTCCGCGTCTGAACAGCAA
CATGGATGCGGATCTGTATGGCTATAAATGGGCGCGTGATAACGTGGGTCAGAGCGGCGCGACCATTTAT
CGTCTGTATGGCAAACCGGATGCGCCGGAACTGTTTCTGAAACATGGCAAAGGCAGCGTGGCGAACGATG
TGACCGATGAAATGGTGCGTCTGAACTGGCTGACCGAATTTATGCCGCTGCCGACCATTAAACATTTTAT
TCGCACCCCGGATGATGCGTGGCTGCTGACCACCGCGATTCCGGGCAAAACCGCGTTTCAGGTGCTGGAA
GAATATCCGGATAGCGGCGAAAACATTGTGGATGCGCTGGCCGTGTTTCTGCGTCGTCTGCATAGCATTC
CGGTGTGCAACTGCCCGTTTAACAGCGATCGTGTGTTTCGTCTGGCCCAGGCGCAGAGCCGTATGAACAA
CGGCCTGGTGGATGCGAGCGATTTTGATGATGAACGTAACGGCTGGCCGGTGGAACAGGTGTGGAAAGAA
ATGCATAAACTGCTGCCGTTTAGCCCGGATAGCGTGGTGACCCACGGCGATTTTAGCCTGGATAACCTGA
TTTTCGATGAAGGCAAACTGATTGGCTGCATTGATGTGGGCCGTGTGGGCATTGCGGATCGTTATCAGGA
TCTGGCCATTCTGTGGAACTGCCTGGGCGAATTTAGCCCGAGCCTGCAAAAACGTCTGTTTCAGAAATAT
GGCATTGATAATCCGGATATGAACAAACTGCAATTTCATCTGATGCTGGATGAATTTTTCTAATAATTAA
TTGGACCGCGGTCCGCGCGTTGTCCTTTTCCGCTGCATAACCCTGCTTCGGGGTCATTATAGCGATTTTT
TCGGTATATCCATCCTTTTTCGCACGATATACAGGATTTTGCCAAAGGGTTCGTGTAGACTTTCCTTGGT
GTATCCAACGGCGTCAGCCGGGCAGGATAGGTGAAGTAGGCCCACCCGCGAGCGGGTGTTCCTTCTTCAC
TGTCCCTTATTCGCACCTGGCGGTGCTCAACGGGAATCCTGCTCTGCGAGGCTGGCCGTAGGCCGGCCTC
AGCCTGCCGCCTTGGGCCGGGTGATGTCGTACTTGCCCGCCGCGAACTCGGTTACCGTCCAGCCCAGCGC
GACCAGCTCCGGCAACGCCTCGCGCACCCGCTGGCGGCGCTTGCGCATGGTCGAACCACTGGCCTCTGAC
GGCCAGACATAGCCGCACAAGGTATCTATGGAAGCCTTGCCGGTTTTGCCGGGGTCGATCCAGCCACACA
GCCGCTGGTGCAGCAGGCGGGCGGTTTCGCTGTCCAGCGCCCGCACCTCGTCCATGCTGATGCGCACATG
CTGGCCGCCACCCATGACGGCCTGCGCGATCAAGGGGTTCAGGGCCACGTACAGGCGCCCGTCCGCCTCG
TCGCTGGCGTACTCCGACAGCAGCCGAAACCCCTGCCGCTTGCGGCCATTCTGGGCGATGATGGATACCT
TCCAAAGGCGCTCGATGCAGTCCTGTATGTGCTTGAGCGCCCCACCACTATCGACCTCTGCCCCGATTTC
CTTTGCCAGCGCCCGATAGCTACCTTTGACCACCATGGCATCAGCGGTGACGGCCTCCCACTTGGGTTCC
AGGAACAGCCGGAGCTGCCGTCCGCCTTCGGTCTTGGGTTCCGGGCCAAGCACTAGGCCATTAGGCCCAG
CCATGGCCACCAGCCCTTGCAGGATGCGCAGATCATCAGCGCCCAGCGGCTCCGGGCCGCTGAACTCGAT
CCGCTTGCCGTCGCCGTAGTCATACGTCACGTCCAGCTTGCTGCGCTTGCGCTCGCCCCGCTTGAGGGCA
CGGAACAGGCCGGGGGCCAGACAGTGCGCCGGGTCGTGCCGGACGTGGCTGAGGCTGTGCTTGTTCTTAG
GCTTCACCACGGGGCACCCCCTTGCTCTTGCGCTGCCTCTCCAGCACGGCGGGCTTGAGCACCCCGCCGT
CATGCCGCCTGAACCACCGATCAGCGAACGGTGCGCCATAGTTGGCCTTGCTCACACCGAAGCGGACGAA
GAACCGGCGCTGGTCGTCGTCCACACCCCATTCCTCGGCCTCGGCGCTGGTCATGCTCGACAGGTAGGAC
TGCCAGCGGATGTTATCGACCAGTACCGAGCTGCCCCGGCTGGCCTGCTGCTGGTCGCCTGCGCCCATCA
TGGCCGCGCCCTTGCTGGCATGGTGCAGGAACACGATAGAGCACCCGGTATCGGCGGCGATGGCCTCCAT
GCGACCGATGACCTGGGCCATGGGGCCGC
